>Addgene plasmid #119089 | SNX8-PX (70-190) | addgene full sequence | sequence record 276051 | Addgene NGS Result
TTGTGAGCGGATAACAATTTCACACAGGAAACAGTATTCATGTCCCCTATACTAGGTTATTGGAAAATTA
AGGGCCTTGTGCAACCCACTCGACTTCTTTTGGAATATCTTGAAGAAAAATATGAAGAGCATTTGTATGA
GCGCGATGAAGGTGATAAATGGCGAAACAAAAAGTTTGAATTGGGTTTGGAGTTTCCCAATCTTCCTTAT
TATATTGATGGTGATGTTAAATTAACACAGTCTATGGCCATCATACGTTATATAGCTGACAAGCACAACA
TGTTGGGTGGTTGTCCAAAAGAGCGTGCAGAGATTTCAATGCTTGAAGGAGCGGTTTTGGATATTAGATA
CGGTGTTTCGAGAATTGCATATAGTAAAGACTTTGAAACTCTCAAAGTTGATTTTCTTAGCAAGCTACCT
GAAATGCTGAAAATGTTCGAAGATCGTTTATGTCATAAAACATATTTAAATGGTGATCATGTAACCCATC
CTGACTTCATGTTGTATGACGCTCTTGATGTTGTTTTATACATGGACCCAATGTGCCTGGATGCGTTCCC
AAAATTAGTTTGTTTTAAAAAACGTATTGAAGCTATCCCACAAATTGATAAGTACTTGAAATCCAGCAAG
TATATAGCATGGCCTTTGCAGGGCTGGCAAGCCACGTTTGGTGGTGGCGACCATCCTCCAAAATCGGATC
TGGTTCCGCGTGGATCCGAGCTGCTGGCGCGTGACACCGTGCAGGTTGAGCTGATCCCGGAAAAGAAAGG
TCTGTTCCTGAAGCACGTGGAGTACGAAGTTAGCAGCCAGCGTTTTAAAAGCAGCGTGTACCGTCGTTAT
AACGACTTCGTGGTTTTTCAAGAAATGCTGCTGCACAAGTTCCCGTATCGTATGGTTCCGGCGCTGCCGC
CGAAACGTATGCTGGGTGCGGATCGTGAGTTTATTGAAGCGCGTCGTCGTGCGCTGAAGCGTTTCGTGAA
CCTGGTTGCGCGTCACCCGCTGTTTAGCGAGGACGTGGTTCTGAAACTGTTCCTGAGCTTTAGCGGCAGC
GATGTGCAAAACAAGCTGAAAGAAAGCGCGTAACTCGAGCGGCCGCATCGTGACTGACTGACGATCTGCC
TCGCGCGTTTCGGTGATGACGGTGAAAACCTCTGACACATGCAGCTCCCGGAGACGGTCACAGCTTGTCT
GTAAGCGGATGCCGGGAGCAGACAAGCCCGTCAGGGCGCGTCAGCGGGTGTTGGCGGGTGTCGGGGCGCA
GCCATGACCCAGTCACGTAGCGATAGCGGAGTGTATAATTCTTGAAGACGAAAGGGCCTCGTGATACGCC
TATTTTTATAGGTTAATGTCATGATAATAATGGTTTCTTAGACGTCAGGTGGCACTTTTCGGGGAAATGT
GCGCGGAACCCCTATTTGTTTATTTTTCTAAATACATTCAAATATGTATCCGCTCATGAGACAATAACCC
TGATAAATGCTTCAATAATATTGAAAAAGGAAGAGTATGAGTATTCAACATTTCCGTGTCGCCCTTATTC
CCTTTTTTGCGGCATTTTGCCTTCCTGTTTTTGCTCACCCAGAAACGCTGGTGAAAGTAAAAGATGCTGA
AGATCAGTTGGGTGCACGAGTGGGTTACATCGAACTGGATCTCAACAGCGGTAAGATCCTTGAGAGTTTT
CGCCCCGAAGAACGTTTTCCAATGATGAGCACTTTTAAAGTTCTGCTATGTGGCGCGGTATTATCCCGTG
TTGACGCCGGGCAAGAGCAACTCGGTCGCCGCATACACTATTCTCAGAATGACTTGGTTGAGTACTCACC
AGTCACAGAAAAGCATCTTACGGATGGCATGACAGTAAGAGAATTATGCAGTGCTGCCATAACCATGAGT
GATAACACTGCGGCCAACTTACTTCTGACAACGATCGGAGGACCGAAGGAGCTAACCGCTTTTTTGCACA
ACATGGGGGATCATGTAACTCGCCTTGATCGTTGGGAACCGGAGCTGAATGAAGCCATACCAAACGACGA
GCGTGACACCACGATGCCTGCAGCAATGGCAACAACGTTGCGCAAACTATTAACTGGCGAACTACTTACT
CTAGCTTCCCGGCAACAATTAATAGACTGGATGGAGGCGGATAAAGTTGCAGGACCACTTCTGCGCTCGG
CCCTTCCGGCTGGCTGGTTTATTGCTGATAAATCTGGAGCCGGTGAGCGTGGGTCTCGCGGTATCATTGC
AGCACTGGGGCCAGATGGTAAGCCCTCCCGTATCGTAGTTATCTACACGACGGGGAGTCAGGCAACTATG
GATGAACGAAATAGACAGATCGCTGAGATAGGTGCCTCACTGATTAAGCATTGGTAACTGTCAGACCAAG
TTTACTCATATATACTTTAGATTGATTTAAAACTTCATTTTTAATTTAAAAGGATCTAGGTGAAGATCCT
TTTTGATAATCTCATGACCAAAATCCCTTAACGTGAGTTTTCGTTCCACTGAGCGTCAGACCCCGTAGAA
AAGATCAAAGGATCTTCTTGAGATCCTTTTTTTCTGCGCGTAATCTGCTGCTTGCAAACAAAAAAACCAC
CGCTACCAGCGGTGGTTTGTTTGCCGGATCAAGAGCTACCAACTCTTTTTCCGAAGGTAACTGGCTTCAG
CAGAGCGCAGATACCAAATACTGTCCTTCTAGTGTAGCCGTAGTTAGGCCACCACTTCAAGAACTCTGTA
GCACCGCCTACATACCTCGCTCTGCTAATCCTGTTACCAGTGGCTGCTGCCAGTGGCGATAAGTCGTGTC
TTACCGGGTTGGACTCAAGACGATAGTTACCGGATAAGGCGCAGCGGTCGGGCTGAACGGGGGGTTCGTG
CACACAGCCCAGCTTGGAGCGAACGACCTACACCGAACTGAGATACCTACAGCGTGAGCTATGAGAAAGC
GCCACGCTTCCCGAAGGGAGAAAGGCGGACAGGTATCCGGTAAGCGGCAGGGTCGGAACAGGAGAGCGCA
CGAGGGAGCTTCCAGGGGGAAACGCCTGGTATCTTTATAGTCCTGTCGGGTTTCGCCACCTCTGACTTGA
GCGTCGATTTTTGTGATGCTCGTCAGGGGGGCGGAGCCTATGGAAAAACGCCAGCAACGCGGCCTTTTTA
CGGTTCCTGGCCTTTTGCTGGCCTTTTGCTCACATGTTCTTTCCTGCGTTATCCCCTGATTCTGTGGATA
ACCGTATTACCGCCTTTGAGTGAGCTGATACCGCTCGCCGCAGCCGAACGACCGAGCGCAGCGAGTCAGT
GAGCGAGGAAGCGGAAGAGCGCCTGATGCGGTATTTTCTCCTTACGCATCTGTGCGGTATTTCACACCGC
ATAAATTCCGACACCATCGAATGGCGCAAAACCTTTCGCGGTATGGCATGATAGCGCCCGGAAGAGAGTC
AATTCAGGGTGGTGAATGTGAAACCAGTAACGTTATACGATGTCGCAGAGTATGCCGGTGTCTCTTATCA
GACCGTTTCCCGCGTGGTGAACCAGGCCAGCCACGTTTCTGCGAAAACGCGGGAAAAAGTGGAAGCGGCG
ATGGCGGAGCTGAATTACATTCCCAACCGCGTGGCACAACAACTGGCGGGCAAACAGTCGTTGCTGATTG
GCGTTGCCACCTCCAGTCTGGCCCTGCACGCGCCGTCGCAAATTGTCGCGGCGATTAAATCTCGCGCCGA
TCAACTGGGTGCCAGCGTGGTGGTGTCGATGGTAGAACGAAGCGGCGTCGAAGCCTGTAAAGCGGCGGTG
CACAATCTTCTCGCGCAACGCGTCAGTGGGCTGATCATTAACTATCCGCTGGATGACCAGGATGCCATTG
CTGTGGAAGCTGCCTGCACTAATGTTCCGGCGTTATTTCTTGATGTCTCTGACCAGACACCCATCAACAG
TATTATTTTCTCCCATGAAGACGGTACGCGACTGGGCGTGGAGCATCTGGTCGCATTGGGTCACCAGCAA
ATCGCGCTGTTAGCGGGCCCATTAAGTTCTGTCTCGGCGCGTCTGCGTCTGGCTGGCTGGCATAAATATC
TCACTCGCAATCAAATTCAGCCGATAGCGGAACGGGAAGGCGACTGGAGTGCCATGTCCGGTTTTCAACA
AACCATGCAAATGCTGAATGAGGGCATCGTTCCCACTGCGATGCTGGTTGCCAACGATCAGATGGCGCTG
GGCGCAATGCGCGCCATTACCGAGTCCGGGCTGCGCGTTGGTGCGGATATCTCGGTAGTGGGATACGACG
ATACCGAAGACAGCTCATGTTATATCCCGCCGTTAACCACCATCAAACAGGATTTTCGCCTGCTGGGGCA
AACCAGCGTGGACCGCTTGCTGCAACTCTCTCAGGGCCAGGCGGTGAAGGGCAATCAGCTGTTGCCCGTC
TCACTGGTGAAAAGAAAAACCACCCTGGCGCCCAATACGCAAACCGCCTCTCCCCGCGCGTTGGCCGATT
CATTAATGCAGCTGGCACGACAGGTTTCCCGACTGGAAAGCGGGCAGTGAGCGCAACGCAATTAATGTAA
GTTAGCTCACTCATTAGGCACCCCAGGCTTTACACTTTATGCTTCCGGCTCGTATGTTGTGTGGAATTGT
GAGCGGATAACAATTTCACACAGGAAACAGCTATGACCATGATTACGGATTCACTGGCCGTCGTTTTACA
ACGTCGTGACTGGGAAAACCCTGGCGTTACCCAACTTAATCGCCTTGCAGCACATCCCCCTTTCGCCAGC
TGGCGTAATAGCGAAGAGGCCCGCACCGATCGCCCTTCCCAACAGTTGCGCAGCCTGAATGGCGAATGGC
GCTTTGCCTGGTTTCCGGCACCAGAAGCGGTGCCGGAAAGCTGGCTGGAGTGCGATCTTCCTGAGGCCGA
TACTGTCGTCGTCCCCTCAAACTGGCAGATGCACGGTTACGATGCGCCCATCTACACCAACGTGACCTAT
CCCATTACGGTCAATCCGCCGTTTGTTCCCACGGAGAATCCGACGGGTTGTTACTCGCTCACATTTAATG
TTGATGAAAGCTGGCTACAGGAAGGCCAGACGCGAATTATTTTTGATGGCGTTGGAATTAGCTTATCGAC
TGCACGGTGCACCAATGCTTCTGGCGTCAGGCAGCCATCGGAAGCTGTGGTATGGCTGTGCAGGTCGTAA
ATCACTGCATAATTCGTGTCGCTCAAGGCGCACTCCCGTTCTGGATAATGTTTTTTGCGCCGACATCATA
ACGGTTCTGGCAAATATTCTGAAATGAGCTGTTGACAATTAATCATCGGCTCGTATAATGTGTGGAA
Features (pLannotate 1.2.2; 17 found; start..end, strand, type, name):
      1..17      +  protein_bind   lac operator: The lac repressor binds to the lac operator to inhibit transcription in E. coli. This inhibition can be relieved by adding lactose or isopropyl-β-D-thiogalactopyranoside (IPTG). lac repressor encoded by lacI
     40..693     +  CDS            GST26_SCHJA: Experimental evidence at protein level: Swiss-Prot protein existence level 1. GST isoenzymes appear to play a central role in the parasite detoxification system. Other functions are also suspected including a role in increasing the solubility of haematin in the parasite gut. From Schistosoma japonicum (Blood fluke).
    718..1080    +  CDS            SNX8 (fragment): SNX8_HUMAN - Experimental evidence at protein level: Swiss-Prot protein existence level 1. May be involved in several stages of intracellular trafficking. May play a role in intracellular protein transport from early endosomes to the trans-Golgi network. From Homo sapiens (Human).
   1116..1155    +  CDS            rop (fragment): Rop protein, which maintains plasmids at low copy number; rop
   1257..1297    +  misc_feature   bom (fragment): basis of mobility region from pBR322
   1402..1506    +  promoter       AmpR promoter: bla
   1507..2367    +  CDS            AmpR: β-lactamase; bla; confers resistance to ampicillin, carbenicillin, and related antibiotics
   2538..3126    +  rep_origin     ori: high-copy-number ColE1/pMB1/pBR322/pUC origin of replication
   3312..3363    -  misc_feature   bom (fragment): basis of mobility region from pBR322
   3370..3447    +  promoter       lacI promoter: lacI
   3448..4530    +  CDS            lacI: lac repressor; lacI; The lac repressor binds to the lac operator to inhibit transcription in E. coli. This inhibition can be relieved by adding lactose or isopropyl-β-D-thiogalactopyranoside (IPTG).
   4543..4564    +  protein_bind   CAP binding site: CAP binding activates transcription in the presence of cAMP. E. coli catabolite activator protein
   4579..4609    +  promoter       lac promoter: promoter for the E. coli lac operon
   4617..4633    +  protein_bind   lac operator: The lac repressor binds to the lac operator to inhibit transcription in E. coli. This inhibition can be relieved by adding lactose or isopropyl-β-D-thiogalactopyranoside (IPTG). lac repressor encoded by lacI
   4653..4826    +  CDS            lacZα: LacZα fragment of β-galactosidase; lacZ fragment
   5090..5206    -  CDS            yciV (fragment): RNAAM_ECOLI - Also known as trpH From Escherichia coli (strain K12).
   5282..5310    +  promoter       tac promoter: strong E. coli promoter; hybrid between the trp and lac UV5 promoters
