[The description below was written by a language model from this plasmid's Addgene catalogue record and pLannotate feature annotations shown in this document.]
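Description:
SNX8-PX (70-190) is a bacterial expression plasmid built on the pGEX4T2 backbone for producing the phox homology (PX) domain of human sorting nexin 8, residues 70 to 190, as a fusion to an N-terminal glutathione S-transferase tag. The sequenced record is 5,317 nt. It replicates in E. coli from a ColE1/pMB1-type origin and is selected with ampicillin through the bla (AmpR) gene under its own promoter. Short remnants of the pBR322 rop and bom regions are also annotated, along with a residual lac promoter/lacZα segment typical of this vector family.

Expression is driven by the tac promoter, a strong trp/lac hybrid, followed by a lac operator. The plasmid carries its own lacI gene and promoter, so the lac repressor keeps transcription off until it is relieved by IPTG. The open reading frame begins with Schistosoma japonicum GST, which continues into the SNX8 fragment cloned between BamHI and XhoI sites, both of which are preserved. The GST moiety allows affinity capture of the fusion on glutathione resin.

One inconsistency in the catalogue entry is that the Entrez Gene field lists SNX7, whereas the construct name, purpose statement and the sequence annotation all identify the insert as human SNX8. The feature table therefore supports SNX8. The plasmid belongs to a collection of human PX domain constructs used to classify these domains by their phosphoinositide binding specificities, and it serves as a source of recombinant SNX8 PX domain for that kind of study.
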