Addgene plasmid #119089: SNX8-PX (70-190)
Purpose: Bacterial expression of human phox homology (PX) domain, SNX8-PX (70-190)
Depositing lab: Brett Collins. Depositing organization: University of Queensland. Publication: Classification of the human phox homology (PX) domains based on their phosphoinositide binding specificities. Chandra M, Chin YK, Mas C, Feathers JR, Paul B, Datta S, Chen KE, Jia X, Yang Z, Norwood SJ, Mohanty B, Bugarcic A, Teasdale RD, Henne WM, Mobli M, Collins BM. Nat Commun. 2019 Apr 4;10(1):1528. doi: 10.1038/s41467-019-09355-y. PubMed 30948714.
Backbone
  Vector backbone: pGEX4T2
  Vector type: Bacterial Expression
Growth in bacteria
  Bacterial resistance: Ampicillin, 100 μg/mL
  Growth temperature: 37°C
  Growth strain: DH5alpha
  Copy number: Unknown
Gene/Insert
  Gene/Insert name: SNX8-PX (70-190)
  Species: H. sapiens (human)
  Entrez Gene: SNX7
  Promoter: tac
  Tag / fusion protein: GST (N terminal on backbone)
  Cloning method: Restriction Enzyme; 5′ cloning site BamHI (not destroyed); 3′ cloning site XhoI (not destroyed)
  Sequencing primers: 5′ pGEX5
Terms and licenses: Academic/Nonprofit Terms; Industry Terms: Not Available to Industry
Depositor comments: Amino Acid Sequence: ELLARDTVQVELIPEKKGLFLKHVEYEVSSQRFKSSVYRRYNDFVVFQEMLLHKFPYRMVPALPPKRMLGADREFIEARRRALKRFVNLVARHPLFSEDVVLKLFLSFSGSDVQNKLKESA
How to cite: SNX8-PX (70-190) was a gift from Brett Collins (Addgene plasmid # 119089 ; http://n2t.net/addgene:119089 ; RRID:Addgene_119089)
